Addgene plasmid #51664: HO-pGAL-poly-KanMX4-HO
Purpose: (Empty Backbone) yeast plasmid for integration of target sequence at HO locus, Kan selection, pGAL inducible promoter
Depositing lab: David Stillman. Depositing organization: University of Utah. Publication: Yeast vectors for integration at the HO locus. Voth WP, Richards JD, Shaw JM, Stillman DJ. Nucleic Acids Res. 2001 Jun 15;29(12):E59-9. 10.1093/nar/29.12.e59 PubMed 11410682.
Backbone
  Vector backbone: HO-Poly-HO
  Backbone manufacturer: Stillman Lab, Addgene plasmid # 51661
  Vector type: Yeast Expression ; yeast integration
  Selectable markers: Neomycin (select with G418)
Growth in bacteria
  Bacterial resistance: Ampicillin, 100 μg/mL
  Growth temperature: 37°C
  Growth strain: DH5alpha
  Copy number: Unknown
Gene/Insert
  Cloning method: Restriction Enzyme
  Sequencing primers: 5′ #18 GAL1
Terms and licenses: Academic/Nonprofit Terms; Industry Terms: Not Available to Industry
How to cite: HO-pGAL-poly-KanMX4-HO was a gift from David Stillman (Addgene plasmid # 51664 ; http://n2t.net/addgene:51664 ; RRID:Addgene_51664)
