[The description below was written by a language model from this plasmid's Addgene catalogue record, the feature table of its GenBank file and pLannotate feature annotations shown in this document.]
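Description:
HO-pGAL-poly-KanMX4-HO is an empty-backbone yeast integrating vector of about 6.8 kb, derived from the HO-Poly-HO plasmid and designed to place a gene of interest at the HO locus of Saccharomyces cerevisiae under galactose-inducible control. In E. coli it is maintained through a high-copy ColE1/pUC-type origin and selected with ampicillin via the bla gene. Remnants of a pBluescript-like backbone are also annotated, including f1/M13 origin fragments, a lacZα fragment, lac regulatory elements and a T7 promoter. No yeast replication origin or centromere is annotated, which is consistent with its use as an integrating rather than episomal vector.

The expression cassette consists of the GAL1 promoter, including its Gal4-binding upstream activating sequence, followed by a fragment of the pBluescript polylinker and the CYC1 transcription terminator. A coding sequence cloned into the polylinker by restriction digestion is therefore induced by galactose through Gal4 and terminated by CYC1. Beside this cassette, and oriented divergently from it, sits the kanMX marker, in which the Ashbya gossypii TEF promoter and terminator drive an aminoglycoside phosphotransferase that allows G418 selection of yeast transformants.

The name and stated purpose imply HO homology on both sides of the cassette and marker to direct homologous recombination into the chromosome. The automated annotation identifies only one HO coding fragment, just downstream of kanMX. The other arm presumably lies in an unannotated stretch, but this is not explicitly recorded. The two sequence records differ by a few bases in length and by a small coordinate offset, but show the same organization. Because the marker is drug-based, selection does not depend on an auxotrophic marker in the host strain.
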