LOCUS       Exported 6839 bp ds-DNA circular SYN 12-MAY-2021
DEFINITION  yeast plasmid for integration of target sequence at HO locus, Kan
            selection, pGAL inducible promoter.
ACCESSION   .
VERSION     .
KEYWORDS    HO-pGAL-poly-KanMX4-HO
SOURCE      synthetic DNA construct
  ORGANISM  synthetic DNA construct
REFERENCE   1 (bases 1 to 6839)
  AUTHORS   Voth WP, Richards JD, Shaw JM, Stillman DJ
  TITLE     Yeast vectors for integration at the HO locus.
  JOURNAL   Nucleic Acids Res. 2001 Jun 15;29(12):E59-9.
  PUBMED    11410682
REFERENCE   2 (bases 1 to 6839)
  AUTHORS   .
  TITLE     Direct Submission
  JOURNAL   Exported May 12, 2021 from SnapGene Server 1.1.58
            http://www.snapgene.com
FEATURES             Location/Qualifiers
     source          1..6839
                     /organism="synthetic DNA construct"
                     /mol_type="other DNA"
     primer_bind     206..224
                     /label=CYC1
                     /note="CYC1 transcription termination signal, reverse
                     primer"
     primer_bind     262..278
                     /label=pBluescriptKS
                     /note="For pBluescript vector"
     primer_bind     263..279
                     /label=KS primer
                     /note="common sequencing primer, one of multiple similar
                     variants"
     primer_bind     complement(313..329)
                     /label=SK primer
                     /note="common sequencing primer, one of multiple similar
                     variants"
     primer_bind     complement(313..329)
                     /label=pBluescriptSK
                     /note="For pBluescript vector"
     promoter        complement(344..785)
                     /gene="S. cerevisiae GAL1"
                     /label=GAL1 promoter
                     /note="inducible promoter, regulated by Gal4"
     primer_bind     complement(350..373)
                     /label=GAL1
                     /note="S. cerevisiae GAL1 promoter, forward primer"
     protein_bind    668..785
                     /label=UAS
                     /bound_moiety="Gal4"
                     /note="upstream activating sequence mediating
                     Gal4-dependent induction"
     gene            858..2214
                     /label=kanMX
                     /note="yeast selectable marker conferring kanamycin
                     resistance (Wach et al., 1994)"
     promoter        858..1201
                     /label=TEF promoter
                     /note="Ashbya gossypii TEF promoter"
     CDS             1202..2011
                     /codon_start=1
                     /gene="aph(3')-Ia"
                     /product="aminoglycoside phosphotransferase"
                     /label=KanR
                     /note="confers resistance to kanamycin"
                     /translation="MGKEKTHVSRPRLNSNMDADLYGYKWARDNVGQSGATIYRLYGKP
                     DAPELFLKHGKGSVANDVTDEMVRLNWLTEFMPLPTIKHFIRTPDDAWLLTTAIPGKTA
                     FQVLEEYPDSGENIVDALAVFLRRLHSIPVCNCPFNSDRVFRLAQAQSRMNNGLVDASD
                     FDDERNGWPVEQVWKEMHKLLPFSPDSVVTHGDFSLDNLIFDEGKLIGCIDVGRVGIAD
                     RYQDLAILWNCLGEFSPSLQKRLFQKYGIDNPDMNKLQFHLMLDEFF"
     primer_bind     complement(1269..1288)
                     /label=Kan-R
                     /note="Kanamycin resistance gene, reverse primer"
     terminator      2017..2214
                     /label=TEF terminator
                     /note="Ashbya gossypii TEF terminator"
     primer_bind     complement(2822..2841)
                     /label=T7
                     /note="T7 promoter, forward primer"
     promoter        complement(2823..2841)
                     /label=T7 promoter
                     /note="promoter for bacteriophage T7 RNA polymerase"
     primer_bind     complement(2848..2865)
                     /label=M13 Forward
                     /note="In lacZ gene. Also called M13-F20 or M13 (-21)
                     Forward"
     primer_bind     complement(2848..2864)
                     /label=M13 fwd
                     /note="common sequencing primer, one of multiple similar
                     variants"
     primer_bind     complement(2857..2879)
                     /label=M13/pUC Forward
                     /note="In lacZ gene"
     primer_bind     complement(3164..3183)
                     /label=F1ori-R
                     /note="F1 origin, reverse primer"
     primer_bind     3296..3317
                     /label=F1ori-F
                     /note="F1 origin, forward primer"
     primer_bind     complement(3471..3490)
                     /label=pRS-marker
                     /note="pRS vectors, use to sequence yeast selectable
                     marker"
     primer_bind     3590..3612
                     /label=pGEX 3'
                     /note="pGEX vectors, reverse primer"
     primer_bind     complement(3650..3668)
                     /label=pBRforEco
                     /note="pBR322 vectors, upsteam of EcoRI site, forward
                     primer"
     promoter        3736..3840
                     /gene="bla"
                     /label=AmpR promoter
     CDS             3841..4701
                     /codon_start=1
                     /gene="bla"
                     /product="beta-lactamase"
                     /label=AmpR
                     /note="confers resistance to ampicillin, carbenicillin, and
                     related antibiotics"
                     /translation="MSIQHFRVALIPFFAAFCLPVFAHPETLVKVKDAEDQLGARVGYI
                     ELDLNSGKILESFRPEERFPMMSTFKVLLCGAVLSRIDAGQEQLGRRIHYSQNDLVEYS
                     PVTEKHLTDGMTVRELCSAAITMSDNTAANLLLTTIGGPKELTAFLHNMGDHVTRLDRW
                     EPELNEAIPNDERDTTMPVAMATTLRKLLTGELLTLASRQQLIDWMEADKVAGPLLRSA
                     LPAGWFIADKSGAGERGSRGIIAALGPDGKPSRIVVIYTTGSQATMDERNRQIAEIGAS
                     LIKHW"
     primer_bind     complement(4059..4078)
                     /label=Amp-R
                     /note="Ampicillin resistance gene, reverse primer"
     rep_origin      4872..5460
                     /direction=RIGHT
                     /label=ori
                     /note="high-copy-number ColE1/pMB1/pBR322/pUC origin of
                     replication"
     primer_bind     5361..5380
                     /label=pBR322ori-F
                     /note="pBR322 origin, forward primer"
     primer_bind     5614..5631
                     /label=L4440
                     /note="L4440 vector, forward primer"
     protein_bind    5748..5769
                     /label=CAP binding site
                     /bound_moiety="E. coli catabolite activator protein"
                     /note="CAP binding activates transcription in the presence
                     of cAMP."
     protein_bind    5824..5840
                     /label=lac operator
                     /bound_moiety="lac repressor encoded by lacI"
                     /note="The lac repressor binds to the lac operator to
                     inhibit transcription in E. coli. This inhibition can be
                     relieved by adding lactose or
                     isopropyl-beta-D-thiogalactopyranoside (IPTG)."
     primer_bind     5829..5851
                     /label=M13/pUC Reverse
                     /note="In lacZ gene"
     primer_bind     5848..5864
                     /label=M13 rev
                     /note="common sequencing primer, one of multiple similar
                     variants"
     primer_bind     5848..5864
                     /label=M13 Reverse
                     /note="In lacZ gene. Also called M13-rev"
ORIGIN
        1 gtacccgagc gtcccaaaac cttctcaagc aaggttttca gtataatgtt acatgcgtac
       61 acgcgtttgt acagaaaaaa aagaaaaatt tgaaatataa ataacgttct taatactaac
      121 ataactatta aaaaaaataa atagggacct agacttcagg ttgtctaact ccttcctttt
      181 cggttagagc ggatgtggga ggagggcgtg aatgtaagcg tgacataact aattacatga
      241 tatcgacaaa ggaaaagggg ctcgaggtcg acggtatcga taagcttgat atcgaattcc
      301 tgcagcccgg gggatccact agttctagaa tccggggttt tttctccttg acgttaaagt
      361 atagaggtat attaacaatt ttttgttgat acttttatta catttgaata agaagtaata
      421 caaaccgaaa atgttgaaag tattagttaa agtggttatg cagtttttgc atttatatat
      481 ctgttaatag atcaaaaatc atcgcttcgc tgattaatta ccccagaaat aaggctaaaa
      541 aactaatcgc attatcatcc tatggttgtt aatttgattc gttcatttga aggtttgtgg
      601 ggccaggtta ctgccaattt ttcctcttca taaccataaa agctagtatt gtagaatctt
      661 tattgttcgg agcagtgcgg cgcgaggcac atctgcgttt caggaacgcg accggtgaag
      721 acgaggacgc acggaggaga gtcttccttc ggagggctgt cacccgctcg gcggcttcta
      781 atccgtacta gaggggttaa ttaaggcgcg ccagatctgt ttagcttgcc tcgtccccgc
      841 cgggtcaccc ggccagcgac atggaggccc agaataccct ccttgacagt cttgacgtgc
      901 gcagctcagg ggcatgatgt gactgtcgcc cgtacattta gcccatacat ccccatgtat
      961 aatcatttgc atccatacat tttgatggcc gcacggcgcg aagcaaaaat tacggctcct
     1021 cgctgcagac ctgcgagcag ggaaacgctc ccctcacaga cgcgttgaat tgtccccacg
     1081 ccgcgcccct gtagagaaat ataaaaggtt aggatttgcc actgaggttc ttctttcata
     1141 tacttccttt taaaatcttg ctaggataca gttctcacat cacatccgaa cataaacaac
     1201 catgggtaag gaaaagactc acgtttcgag gccgcgatta aattccaaca tggatgctga
     1261 tttatatggg tataaatggg ctcgcgataa tgtcgggcaa tcaggtgcga caatctatcg
     1321 attgtatggg aagcccgatg cgccagagtt gtttctgaaa catggcaaag gtagcgttgc
     1381 caatgatgtt acagatgaga tggtcagact aaactggctg acggaattta tgcctcttcc
     1441 gaccatcaag cattttatcc gtactcctga tgatgcatgg ttactcacca ctgcgatccc
     1501 cggcaaaaca gcattccagg tattagaaga atatcctgat tcaggtgaaa atattgttga
     1561 tgcgctggca gtgttcctgc gccggttgca ttcgattcct gtttgtaatt gtccttttaa
     1621 cagcgatcgc gtatttcgtc tcgctcaggc gcaatcacga atgaataacg gtttggttga
     1681 tgcgagtgat tttgatgacg agcgtaatgg ctggcctgtt gaacaagtct ggaaagaaat
     1741 gcataagctt ttgccattct caccggattc agtcgtcact catggtgatt tctcacttga
     1801 taaccttatt tttgacgagg ggaaattaat aggttgtatt gatgttggac gagtcggaat
     1861 cgcagaccga taccaggatc ttgccatcct atggaactgc ctcggtgagt tttctccttc
     1921 attacagaaa cggctttttc aaaaatatgg tattgataat cctgatatga ataaattgca
     1981 gtttcatttg atgctcgatg agtttttcta atcagtactg acaataaaaa gattcttgtt
     2041 ttcaagaact tgtcatttgt atagtttttt tatattgtag ttgttctatt ttaatcaaat
     2101 gttagcgtga tttatatttt ttttcgcctc gacatcatct gcccagatgc gaagttaagt
     2161 gcgcagaaag taatatcatg cgtcaatcgt atgtgaatgc tggtcgctat actgctgtcg
     2221 attcgatact aacgccgcca tccagtgtcg aaaacgagct cgaattaatt cctgggggaa
     2281 caacttcaca gaatgttttg tcatattgtc gaagtggtca caaaacaaga gaagttccgc
     2341 caattataaa aagggaaccc gtatatttca gcttcacgga tgatttccag ggtgagagta
     2401 ctgtatatgg gcttacgata gaaggccata aaaatttctt gcttggcaac aaaatagaag
     2461 tgaaatcatg tcgaggctgc tgtgtgggag aacagcataa aatatcacaa aaaaagaatc
     2521 taaaacactg tgttgcttgt cccagaaagg gaatcaagta tttttataaa gattggagtg
     2581 gtaaaaatcg agtatgtgct agatgctatg gaagatacaa attcagcggt catcactgta
     2641 taaattgcaa gtatgtacca gaagcacgtg aagtgaaaaa ggcaaaagac aaaggcgaaa
     2701 aattgggcat tacgcccgaa ggtttgccag ttaaaggacc agagtgtata aaatgtggcg
     2761 gaatcttaca gtggcctatg cggccgctct agctagaact agtggatcga tccccaattc
     2821 gccctatagt gagtcgtatt acaattcact ggccgtcgtt ttacaacgtc gtgactggga
     2881 aaaccctggc gttacccaac ttaatcgcct tgcagcacat ccccctttcg ccagctggcg
     2941 taatagcgaa gaggcccgca ccgatcgccc ttcccaacag ttgcgcagcc tgaatggcga
     3001 atggcgcctg atgcggtatt ttctccttac gcatctgtgc ggtatttcac accgcatann
     3061 nnnnnnnnnn nnnnnnnnnn nnnnnnnnnn nnnnnnnnnn nnnnnnnnnn nnnnnnnnnn
     3121 nnnnnnnnnn nnnnnnnnnn nnnnnnnnnn nnnnnnnnnn nnnnnnnnnn nnnnnnnnnn
     3181 nnnnnnnnnn nnnnnnnnnn cnnnnnnnnn nnnnnnnnnn nnnnnnnnnn nnnnnnnnnn
     3241 nnnnnnnnnn nnnnnnnnnn nnnncctttg acgttggagt ccacgttctt taatagtgga
     3301 ctcttgttcc aaactggaac aacactcaac cctatctcgg gctattcttt tgatttataa
     3361 gggattttgc cgatttcggc ctattggtta aaaaatgagc tgatttaaca aaaatttaac
     3421 gcgaatttta acaaaatatt aacgtttaca attttatggt gcactctcag tacaatctgc
     3481 tctgatgccg catagttaag ccagccccga cacccgccaa cacccgctga cgcgccctga
     3541 cgggcttgtc tgctcccggc atccgcttac agacaagctg tgaccgtctc cgggagctgc
     3601 atgtgtcaga ggttttcacc gtcatcaccg aaacgcgcga gacgaaaggg cctcgtgata
     3661 cgcctatttt tataggttaa tgtcatgata ataatggttt cttagacgtc aggtggcact
     3721 tttcggggaa atgtgcgcgg aacccctatt tgtttatttt tctaaataca ttcaaatatg
     3781 tatccgctca tgagacaata accctgataa atgcttcaat aatattgaaa aaggaagagt
     3841 atgagtattc aacatttccg tgtcgccctt attccctttt ttgcggcatt ttgccttcct
     3901 gtttttgctc acccagaaac gctggtgaaa gtaaaagatg ctgaagatca gttgggtgca
     3961 cgagtgggtt acatcgaact ggatctcaac agcggtaaga tccttgagag ttttcgcccc
     4021 gaagaacgtt ttccaatgat gagcactttt aaagttctgc tatgtggcgc ggtattatcc
     4081 cgtattgacg ccgggcaaga gcaactcggt cgccgcatac actattctca gaatgacttg
     4141 gttgagtact caccagtcac agaaaagcat cttacggatg gcatgacagt aagagaatta
     4201 tgcagtgctg ccataaccat gagtgataac actgcggcca acttacttct gacaacgatc
     4261 ggaggaccga aggagctaac cgcttttttg cacaacatgg gggatcatgt aactcgcctt
     4321 gatcgttggg aaccggagct gaatgaagcc ataccaaacg acgagcgtga caccacgatg
     4381 cctgtagcaa tggcaacaac gttgcgcaaa ctattaactg gcgaactact tactctagct
     4441 tcccggcaac aattaataga ctggatggag gcggataaag ttgcaggacc acttctgcgc
     4501 tcggcccttc cggctggctg gtttattgct gataaatctg gagccggtga gcgtgggtct
     4561 cgcggtatca ttgcagcact ggggccagat ggtaagccct cccgtatcgt agttatctac
     4621 acgacgggga gtcaggcaac tatggatgaa cgaaatagac agatcgctga gataggtgcc
     4681 tcactgatta agcattggta actgtcagac caagtttact catatatact ttagattgat
     4741 ttaaaacttc atttttaatt taaaaggatc taggtgaaga tcctttttga taatctcatg
     4801 accaaaatcc cttaacgtga gttttcgttc cactgagcgt cagaccccgt agaaaagatc
     4861 aaaggatctt cttgagatcc tttttttctg cgcgtaatct gctgcttgca aacaaaaaaa
     4921 ccaccgctac cagcggtggt ttgtttgccg gatcaagagc taccaactct ttttccgaag
     4981 gtaactggct tcagcagagc gcagatacca aatactgtcc ttctagtgta gccgtagtta
     5041 ggccaccact tcaagaactc tgtagcaccg cctacatacc tcgctctgct aatcctgtta
     5101 ccagtggctg ctgccagtgg cgataagtcg tgtcttaccg ggttggactc aagacgatag
     5161 ttaccggata aggcgcagcg gtcgggctga acggggggtt cgtgcacaca gcccagcttg
     5221 gagcgaacga cctacaccga actgagatac ctacagcgtg agcattgaga aagcgccacg
     5281 cttcccgaag ggagaaaggc ggacaggtat ccggtaagcg gcagggtcgg aacaggagag
     5341 cgcacgaggg agcttccagg gggaaacgcc tggtatcttt atagtcctgt cgggtttcgc
     5401 cacctctgac ttgagcgtcg atttttgtga tgctcgtcag gggggcggag cctatggaaa
     5461 aacgccagca acgcggcctt tttacggttc ctggcctttt gctggccttt tgctcacatg
     5521 ttctttcctg cgttatcccc tgattctgtg gataaccgta ttaccgcctt tgagtgagct
     5581 gataccgctc gccgcagccg aacgaccgag cgcagcgagt cagtgagcga ggaagcggaa
     5641 gagcgcccaa tacgcaaacc gcctctcccc gcgcgttggc cgattcatta atgcagctgg
     5701 cacgacaggt ttcccgactg gaaagcgggc agtgagcgca acgcaattaa tgtgagttag
     5761 ctcactcatt aggcacccca ggctttacac tttatgcttc cgcggctcgt atgttgtgtg
     5821 gaattgtgag cggataacaa tttcacacag gaaacagcta tgaccatgat tacgccacta
     5881 gtccgaggcc tcgagatccg atatcgccgt ggcggccgcc agctgaagct taattatcct
     5941 gggcacgagt gaaacaaagc taaaaccttt atttagcatg gccattgaat gtaacaatta
     6001 tatatatcgc aagcacaaaa aatcaaggag agagaactac cactttgttc atgtgtacaa
     6061 tgttcattat ctccataagc aaaaaaaaaa aaatagaaaa catatgctat aaggttgata
     6121 ttctcacgag taagcggcac ttgctactta ttgacattgc agatttttgg ctacagaaat
     6181 agtatattag agattataat tgctaatcaa atcaaaatat aaaattagta aaccaaacca
     6241 tttataccct tccttagtag ttatggattg ttttttaatg atatttctgc aaaccaaaga
     6301 aagattgtta tccagataga atttagtttt gatattcatt tttttgttga agattgaacg
     6361 ccatatctgg gcctcataat tcaaaagacg gtgccattat cggtagcgtt tcgcattgta
     6421 ctggatttca gaaatttcac agttgatgaa tcgaaaagaa tggtctcatt gcaacacgta
     6481 aggttaagat gtcccttttt accattatag gcaataaatg aatcataaaa cgaccgtata
     6541 ctggtgaaat agtagggaga acgagtacct gtagtaaaaa gtataaatca tagttaatcg
     6601 ggcaatgtcc ctcgatcaag gagtattgtg tcatgttcga gacaaacgcc aacatttttg
     6661 tttcttttgg acaaatgttg tttgcattta tgatccgtta tattttgatc taatgtagag
     6721 ttgcacgtag ttcttactgg caaagaaatc gatgcatacc aaaaaagaat aaaggtgata
     6781 tttgatcttt accgtttagt tccaacgtaa aattgtgcct ttggacttaa aatggcgtc
//
