Features (pLannotate 1.2.2; 19 found; start..end, strand, type, name):
      1..248     -  terminator     CYC1 terminator: S. cerevisiae CYC1; transcription terminator for CYC1
    249..317     -  misc_feature   MCS (fragment): pBluescript multiple cloning site
    332..773     -  promoter       GAL1 promoter: S. cerevisiae GAL1; inducible promoter, regulated by Gal4
    846..2202    +  gene           kanMX: yeast selectable marker conferring kanamycin resistance (Wach et al., 1994)
   2256..2759    +  CDS            HO (fragment): HO_YEAST - Experimental evidence at protein level: Swiss-Prot protein existence level 1. Initiation of mating type interconversion. This protein is a site-specific endonuclease that cleaves a site in the mat locus on chromosome III. The double-strand break is followed by a unidirectional gene conversion event that replaces the information at the mat locus by information copied from either of the two homologous loci (HMR and HML) that reside at the extremity of the chromosome III. Endonuclease expression takes place in late G1 just before cells enter S phase. From Saccharomyces cerevisiae (stra
   2811..2829    -  promoter       T7 promoter: promoter for bacteriophage T7 RNA polymerase
   2832..2989    +  CDS            lacZα (fragment): LacZα fragment of β-galactosidase; lacZ fragment
   2995..3046    -  misc_feature   bom (fragment): basis of mobility region from pBR322
   3065..3221    +  rep_origin     f1 ori (fragment) (sequence partly withheld): f1 bacteriophage origin of replication; arrow indicates direction of (+) strand synthesis
   3221..3442    +  rep_origin     M13 ori (fragment) (sequence partly withheld): M13 bacteriophage origin of replication; arrow indicates direction of (+) strand synthesis
   3443..3492    -  misc_feature   bom (fragment): basis of mobility region from pBR322
   3594..3629    -  CDS            rop (fragment): Rop protein, which maintains plasmids at low copy number; rop
   3724..3828    +  promoter       AmpR promoter: bla
   3829..4689    +  CDS            AmpR: β-lactamase; bla; confers resistance to ampicillin, carbenicillin, and related antibiotics
   4860..5448    +  rep_origin     ori: high-copy-number ColE1/pMB1/pBR322/pUC origin of replication
   5631..5723    +  CDS            lacI (fragment): lac repressor; lacI; The lac repressor binds to the lac operator to inhibit transcription in E. coli. This inhibition can be relieved by adding lactose or isopropyl-β-D-thiogalactopyranoside (IPTG).
   5736..5757    +  protein_bind   CAP binding site: CAP binding activates transcription in the presence of cAMP. E. coli catabolite activator protein
   5772..5790    +  promoter       lac UV5 promoter (fragment): E. coli lac promoter with an "up" mutation
   5812..5828    +  protein_bind   lac operator: The lac repressor binds to the lac operator to inhibit transcription in E. coli. This inhibition can be relieved by adding lactose or isopropyl-β-D-thiogalactopyranoside (IPTG). lac repressor encoded by lacI
>Addgene plasmid #51664 | HO-pGAL-poly-KanMX4-HO | addgene full sequence | sequence record 464290 | Addgene NGS Result
GCAAATTAAAGCCTTCGAGCGTCCCAAAACCTTCTCAAGCAAGGTTTTCAGTATAATGTTACATGCGTAC
ACGCGTCTGTACAGAAAAAAAAGAAAAATTTGAAATATAAATAACGTTCTTAATACTAACATAACTATAA
AAAAATAAATAGGGACCTAGACTTCAGGTTGTCTAACTCCTTCCTTTTCGGTTAGAGCGGATGTGGGGGG
AGGGCGTGAATGTAAGCGTGACATAACTAATTACATGACTCGAGGTCGACGGTATCGATAAGCTTGATAT
CGAATTCCTGCAGCCCGGGGGATCCACTAGTTCTAGAATCCGGGGTTTTTTCTCCTTGACGTTAAAGTAT
AGAGGTATATTAACAATTTTTTGTTGATACTTTTATTACATTTGAATAAGAAGTAATACAAACCGAAAAT
GTTGAAAGTATTAGTTAAAGTGGTTATGCAGTTTTTGCATTTATATATCTGTTAATAGATCAAAAATCAT
CGCTTCGCTGATTAATTACCCCAGAAATAAGGCTAAAAAACTAATCGCATTATCATCCTATGGTTGTTAA
TTTGATTCGTTCATTTGAAGGTTTGTGGGGCCAGGTTACTGCCAATTTTTCCTCTTCATAACCATAAAAG
CTAGTATTGTAGAATCTTTATTGTTCGGAGCAGTGCGGCGCGAGGCACATCTGCGTTTCAGGAACGCGAC
CGGTGAAGACGAGGACGCACGGAGGAGAGTCTTCCTTCGGAGGGCTGTCACCCGCTCGGCGGCTTCTAAT
CCGTACTAGAGGGGTTAATTAAGGCGCGCCAGATCTGTTTAGCTTGCCTCGTCCCCGCCGGGTCACCCGG
CCAGCGACATGGAGGCCCAGAATACCCTCCTTGACAGTCTTGACGTGCGCAGCTCAGGGGCATGATGTGA
CTGTCGCCCGTACATTTAGCCCATACATCCCCATGTATAATCATTTGCATCCATACATTTTGATGGCCGC
ACGGCGCGAAGCAAAAATTACGGCTCCTCGCTGCAGACCTGCGAGCAGGGAAACGCTCCCCTCACAGACG
CGTTGAATTGTCCCCACGCCGCGCCCCTGTAGAGAAATATAAAAGGTTAGGATTTGCCACTGAGGTTCTT
CTTTCATATACTTCCTTTTAAAATCTTGCTAGGATACAGTTCTCACATCACATCCGAACATAAACAACCA
TGGGTAAGGAAAAGACTCACGTTTCGAGGCCGCGATTAAATTCCAACATGGATGCTGATTTATATGGGTA
TAAATGGGCTCGCGATAATGTCGGGCAATCAGGTGCGACAATCTATCGATTGTATGGGAAGCCCGATGCG
CCAGAGTTGTTTCTGAAACATGGCAAAGGTAGCGTTGCCAATGATGTTACAGATGAGATGGTCAGACTAA
ACTGGCTGACGGAATTTATGCCTCTTCCGACCATCAAGCATTTTATCCGTACTCCTGATGATGCATGGTT
ACTCACCACTGCGATCCCCGGCAAAACAGCATTCCAGGTATTAGAAGAATATCCTGATTCAGGTGAAAAT
ATTGTTGATGCGCTGGCAGTGTTCCTGCGCCGGTTGCATTCGATTCCTGTTTGTAATTGTCCTTTTAACA
GCGATCGCGTATTTCGTCTCGCTCAGGCGCAATCACGAATGAATAACGGTTTGGTTGATGCGAGTGATTT
TGATGACGAGCGTAATGGCTGGCCTGTTGAACAAGTCTGGAAAGAAATGCATAAGCTTTTGCCATTCTCA
CCGGATTCAGTCGTCACTCATGGTGATTTCTCACTTGATAACCTTATTTTTGACGAGGGGAAATTAATAG
GTTGTATTGATGTTGGACGAGTCGGAATCGCAGACCGATACCAGGATCTTGCCATCCTATGGAACTGCCT
CGGTGAGTTTTCTCCTTCATTACAGAAACGGCTTTTTCAAAAATATGGTATTGATAATCCTGATATGAAT
AAATTGCAGTTTCATTTGATGCTCGATGAGTTTTTCTAATCAGTACTGACAATAAAAAGATTCTTGTTTT
CAAGAACTTGTCATTTGTATAGTTTTTTTATATTGTAGTTGTTCTATTTTAATCAAATGTTAGCGTGATT
TATATTTTTTTTCGCCTCGACATCATCTGCCCAGATGCGAAGTTAAGTGCGCAGAAAGTAATATCATGCG
TCAATCGTATGTGAATGCTGGTCGCTATACTGCTGTCGATTCGATACTAACGCCGCCATCCAGTGTCGAA
AACGAGCTCGAATTAATTCCTGGGGGAACAACTTCACAGAATGTTTTGTCATATTGTCGAAGTGGTCACA
AAACAAGAGAAGTTCCGCCAATTATAAAAAGGGAACCCGTATATTTCAGCTTCACGGATGATTTCCAGGG
TGAGAGTACTGTATATGGGCTTACGATAGAAGGCCATAAAAATTTCTTGCTTGGCAACAAAATAGAAGTG
AAATCATGTCGAGGCTGCTGTGTGGGAGAACAGCATAAAATATCACAAAAAAAGAATCTAAAACACTGTG
TTGCTTGTCCCAGAAAGGGAATCAAGTATTTTTATAAAGATTGGAGTGGTAAAAATCGAGTATGTGCTAG
ATGCTATGGAAGATACAAATTCAGCGGTCATCACTGTATAAATTGCAAGTATGTACCAGAAGCACGTGAA
GTGAAAAAGGCAAAAGACAAAGGCGAAAAATTGGGCATTACGCCCGAAGGTTTGCCAGTTAAAGGACCAG
AGTGTATAAAATGTGGCGGAATCTTACAGTGGCCTATGCGGCCGCTCTAGCTAGAACTAGTGGATCGATC
CCCAATTCGCCCTATAGTGAGTCGTATTACAATTCACTGGCCGTCGTTTTACAACGTCGTGACTGGGAAA
ACCCTGGCGTTACCCAACTTAATCGCCTTGCAGCACATCCCCCTTTCGCCAGCTGGCGTAATAGCGAAGA
GGCCCGCACCGATCGCCCTTCCCAACAGTTGCGCAGCCTGAATGGCGAATGGCGCCTGATGCGGTATTTT
CTCCTTACGCATCTGTGCGGTATTTCACACCGCATA
[95 nt withheld, positions 3047-3141]
T
[46 nt withheld, positions 3143-3188]
C
[63 nt withheld, positions 3190-3252]
CCTTTGACGTTGGAGTCCACGTTCTTTAATAGTGGACTCTTGTTCCAAACTGGAACAACACTCAACTCTA
TCTCGGGCTATTCTTTTGATTTATAAGGGATTTTGCCGATTTCGGTCTATTGGTTAAAAAATGAGCTGAT
TTAACAAAAATTTAACGCGAATTTTAACAAAATATTAACGTTTACAATTTTATGGTGCACTCTCAGTACA
ATCTGCTCTGATGCCGCATAGTTAAGCCAGCCCCGACACCCGCCAACACCCGCTGACGCGCCCTGACGGG
CTTGTCTGCTCCCGGCATCCGCTTACAGACAAGCTGTGACCGTCTCCGGGAGCTGCATGTGTCAGAGGTT
TTCACCGTCATCACCGAAACGCGCGAGACGAAAGGGCCTCGTGATACGCCTATTTTTATAGGTTAATGTC
ATGATAATAATGGTTTCTTAGACGTCAGGTGGCACTTTTCGGGGAAATGTGCGCGGAACCCCTATTTGTT
TATTTTTCTAAATACATTCAAATATGTATCCGCTCATGAGACAATAACCCTGATAAATGCTTCAATAATA
TTGAAAAAGGAAGAGTATGAGTATTCAACATTTCCGTGTCGCCCTTATTCCCTTTTTTGCGGCATTTTGC
CTTCCTGTTTTTGCTCACCCAGAAACGCTGGTGAAAGTAAAAGATGCTGAAGATCAGTTGGGTGCACGAG
TGGGTTACATCGAACTGGATCTCAACAGCGGTAAGATCCTTGAGAGTTTTCGCCCCGAAGAACGTTTTCC
AATGATGAGCACTTTTAAAGTTCTGCTATGTGGCGCGGTATTATCCCGTATTGACGCCGGGCAAGAGCAA
CTCGGTCGCCGCATACACTATTCTCAGAATGACTTGGTTGAGTACTCACCAGTCACAGAAAAGCATCTTA
CGGATGGCATGACAGTAAGAGAATTATGCAGTGCTGCCATAACCATGAGTGATAACACTGCGGCCAACTT
ACTTCTGACAACGATCGGAGGACCGAAGGAGCTAACCGCTTTTTTGCACAACATGGGGGATCATGTAACT
CGCCTTGATCGTTGGGAACCGGAGCTGAATGAAGCCATACCAAACGACGAGCGTGACACCACGATGCCTG
TAGCAATGGCAACAACGTTGCGCAAACTATTAACTGGCGAACTACTTACTCTAGCTTCCCGGCAACAATT
AATAGACTGGATGGAGGCGGATAAAGTTGCAGGACCACTTCTGCGCTCGGCCCTTCCGGCTGGCTGGTTT
ATTGCTGATAAATCTGGAGCCGGTGAGCGTGGGTCTCGCGGTATCATTGCAGCACTGGGGCCAGATGGTA
AGCCCTCCCGTATCGTAGTTATCTACACGACGGGGAGTCAGGCAACTATGGATGAACGAAATAGACAGAT
CGCTGAGATAGGTGCCTCACTGATTAAGCATTGGTAACTGTCAGACCAAGTTTACTCATATATACTTTAG
ATTGATTTAAAACTTCATTTTTAATTTAAAAGGATCTAGGTGAAGATCCTTTTTGATAATCTCATGACCA
AAATCCCTTAACGTGAGTTTTCGTTCCACTGAGCGTCAGACCCCGTAGAAAAGATCAAAGGATCTTCTTG
AGATCCTTTTTTTCTGCGCGTAATCTGCTGCTTGCAAACAAAAAAACCACCGCTACCAGCGGTGGTTTGT
TTGCCGGATCAAGAGCTACCAACTCTTTTTCCGAAGGTAACTGGCTTCAGCAGAGCGCAGATACCAAATA
CTGTTCTTCTAGTGTAGCCGTAGTTAGGCCACCACTTCAAGAACTCTGTAGCACCGCCTACATACCTCGC
TCTGCTAATCCTGTTACCAGTGGCTGCTGCCAGTGGCGATAAGTCGTGTCTTACCGGGTTGGACTCAAGA
CGATAGTTACCGGATAAGGCGCAGCGGTCGGGCTGAACGGGGGGTTCGTGCACACAGCCCAGCTTGGAGC
GAACGACCTACACCGAACTGAGATACCTACAGCGTGAGCTATGAGAAAGCGCCACGCTTCCCGAAGGGAG
AAAGGCGGACAGGTATCCGGTAAGCGGCAGGGTCGGAACAGGAGAGCGCACGAGGGAGCTTCCAGGGGGA
AACGCCTGGTATCTTTATAGTCCTGTCGGGTTTCGCCACCTCTGACTTGAGCGTCGATTTTTGTGATGCT
CGTCAGGGGGGCGGAGCCTATGGAAAAACGCCAGCAACGCGGCCTTTTTACGGTTCCTGGCCTTTTGCTG
GCCTTTTGCTCACATGTTCTTTCCTGCGTTATCCCCTGATTCTGTGGATAACCGTATTACCGCCTTTGAG
TGAGCTGATACCGCTCGCCGCAGCCGAACGACCGAGCGCAGCGAGTCAGTGAGCGAGGAAGCGGAAGAGC
GCCCAATACGCAAACCGCCTCTCCCCGCGCGTTGGCCGATTCATTAATGCAGCTGGCACGACAGGTTTCC
CGACTGGAAAGCGGGCAGTGAGCGCAACGCAATTAATGTGAGTTAGCTCACTCATTAGGCACCCCAGGCT
TTACACTTTATGCTTCCGCGGCTCGTATGTTGTGTGGAATTGTGAGCGGATAACAATTTCACACAGGAAA
CAGCTATGACCATGATTACGCCACTAGTCCGAGGCCTCGAGATCCGATATCGCCGTGGCGGCCGCCAGCT
GAAGCTTAATTATCCTGGGCACGAGTGAAACAAAGCTAAAACCTTTATTTAGCATGGCCATTGAATGTAA
CAATTATATATATCGCAAGCACAAAAAATCAAGGAGAGAGAACTACCACTTTGTTCATGTGTACAATGTT
CATTATCTCCATAAGCAAAAAAAAAAAAATAGAAAACATATGCTATAAGGTTGATATTCTCACGAGTAAG
CGGCACTTGCTACTTATTGACATTGCAGATTTTTGGCTACAGAAATAGTATATTAGAGATTATAATTGCT
AATCAAATCAAAATATAAAATTAGTAAACCAAACCATTTATACCCTTCCTTAGTAGTTATGGATTGTTTT
TTAATGATATTTCTGCAAACCAAAGAAAGATTGTTATCCAGATAGAATTTAGTTTTGATATTCATTTTTT
TGTTGAAGATTGAACGCCATATCTGGGCCTCATAATTCAAAAGACGGTGCCATTATCGGTAGCGTTTCGC
ATTGTACTGGATTTCAGAAATTTCACAGTTGATGAATCGAAAAGAATGGTCTCATTGCAACACGTAAGGT
TAAGATGTCCCTTTTTACCATTATAGGCAATAAATGAATCATAAAACGACCGTATACTGGTGAAATAGTA
GGGAGAACGAGTACCTGTAGTAAAAAGTATAAATCATAGTTAATCGGGCAATGTCCCTCGATCAAGGAGT
ATTGTGTCATGTTCGAGACAAACGCCAACATTTTTGTTTCTTTTGGACAAATGTTGTTTGCATTTATGAT
CCGTTATATTTTGATCTAATGTAGAGTTGCACGTAGTTCTTACTGGCAAAGAAATCGATGCATACCAAAA
AAGAATAAAGGTGATATTTGATCTTTACCGTTTAGTTCCAACGTAAAATTGTGCCTTTGGACTTAAAATG
GCGTCGTACCGGCC
