>Addgene plasmid #51664 | HO-pGAL-poly-KanMX4-HO | addgene partial sequence | sequence record 81273 | M13-Rev 5'-CAGGAAACAGCTATGACC-3'
CCGATATCGCCGTGGCGGCCGCCAGCTGAAGCTTAATTATCCTGGGCACGAGTGAAACAAAGCTAAAACC
TTTATTTAGCATGGCCATTGAATGTAACAATTATATATATCGCAAGCACAAAAAATCAAGGAGAGAGAAC
TACCACTTTGTTCATGTGTACAATGTTCATTATCTCCATAAGCAAAAAAAAAAAAATAGAAAACATATGC
TATAAGGTTGATATTCTCACGAGTAAGCGGCACTTGCTACTTATTGACATTGCAGATTTTTGGCTACAGA
AATAGTATATTAGAGATTATAATTGCTAATCAAATCAAAATATAAAATTAGTAAACCAAACCATTTATAC
CCTTCCTTAGTAGTTATGGATTGTTTTTTAATGATATTTCTGCAAACCAAAGAAAGATTGTTATCCAGAT
AGAATTTAGTTTTGATATTCATTTTTTTGTTGAAGATTGAACGCCATATCTGGGCCTCATAATTCAAAAG
ACGGTGCCATTATCGGTAGCGTTTCGCATTGTACTGGATTTCAGAAATTTCACAGTTGATGAATCGAAAA
GAATGGTCTCATTGCAACACGTAAGGTTAAGATGTCCCTTTTTACCATTATAGGCAATAAATGAATCATA
AAACGACCGTATACTGGTGAAATAGTAGGGAGAACGAGTACCTGTAGTAAAAAGTATAAATCATAGTTAA
TCGGGCAATGTCCCTCGATCAAGGAGTATTGTGTCATGTTCGAGACAAACGCCAACATTTTTGTTTCTTT
TGGACAAATGTTGTTTGCATTTATGATCCGTTATATTTTGATCTAATGTAGAGTTGCACGTAGTTCTTAC
TGGCAAAGAAATCGATGCATACCAAAAAAGAATAAAGGTGATATTTGATCTTTACCGTTTAGTTCCAACG
TAAAATTGTGCCTTTGGACTTAAAATGGCGTCGTAC
