>Addgene plasmid #51664 | HO-pGAL-poly-KanMX4-HO | addgene partial sequence | sequence record 81416 | M13pUC-Fwd 5'-CCCAGTCACGACGTTGTAAAACG-3'
AATTGGGGATCGATCCACTAGTTCTAGCTAGAGCGGCCGCATAGGCCACTGTAAGATTCCGCCACATTTT
ATACACTCTGGTCCTTTAACTGGCAAACCTTCGGGCGTAATGCCCAATTTTTCGCCTTTGTCTTTTGCCT
TTTTCACTTCACGTGCTTCTGGTACATACTTGCAATTTATACAGTGATGACCGCTGAATTTGTATCTTCC
ATAGCATCTAGCACATACTCGATTTTTACCACTCCAATCTTTATAAAAATACTTGATTCCCTTTCTGGGA
CAAGCAACACAGTGTTTTAGATTCTTTTTTTGTGATATTTTATGCTGTTCTCCCACACAGCAGCCTCGAC
ATGATTTCACTTCTATTTTGTTGCCAAGCAAGAAATTTTTATGGCCTTCTATCGTAAGCCCATATACAGT
ACTCTCACCCTGGAAATCATCCGTGAAGCTGAAATATACGGGTTCCCTTTTTATAATTGGCGGAACTTCT
CTTGTTTTGTGACCACTTCGACAATATGACAAAACATTCTGTGAAGTTGTTCCCCCAGGAATTAATTCGA
GCTCGTTTTCGACACTGGATGGCGGCGTTAGTATCGAATCGACAGCAGTATAGCGACCAGCATTCACATA
CGATTGACGCATGATATTACTTTCTGCGCACTTAACTTCGCATCTGGGCAGATGATGTCGAGGCGAAAAA
AAATATAAATCACGCTAACATTTGATTAAAATAGAACAACTACAATATAAAAAAACTATACAAATGACAA
GTTCTTGAA
