>Addgene plasmid #51664 | HO-pGAL-poly-KanMX4-HO | addgene partial sequence | sequence record 81417 | CYC1 5'-GCGTGAATGTAAGCGTGAC-3'
AGCTTGATATCGAATTCCTGCAGCCCGGGGGATCCACTAGTTCTAGAATCCGGGGTTTTTTCTCCTTGAC
GTTAAAGTATAGAGGTATATTAACAATTTTTTGTTGATACTTTTATTACATTTGAATAAGAAGTAATACA
AACCGAAAATGTTGAAAGTATTAGTTAAAGTGGTTATGCAGTTTTTGCATTTATATATCTGTTAATAGAT
CAAAAATCATCGCTTCGCTGATTAATTACCCCAGAAATAAGGCTAAAAAACTAATCGCATTATCATCCTA
TGGTTGTTAATTTGATTCGTTCATTTGAAGGTTTGTGGGGCCAGGTTACTGCCAATTTTTCCTCTTCATA
ACCATAAAAGCTAGTATTGTAGAATCTTTATTGTTCGGAGCAGTGCGGCGCGAGGCACATCTGCGTTTCA
GGAACGCGACCGGTGAAGACGAGGACGCACGGAGGAGAGTCTTCCTTCGGAGGGCTGTCACCCGCTCGGC
GGCTTCTAATCCGTACTAGAGGGGTTAATTAAGGCGCGCCAGATCTGTTTAGCTTGCCTCGTCCCCGCCG
GGTCACCCGGCCAGCGACATGGAGGCCCAGAATACCCTCCTTGACAGTCTTGACGTGCGCAGCTCAGGGG
CATGATGTGACTGTCGCCCGTACATTTAGCCCATACATCCCCATGTATAATCATTTGCATCCATACATTT
TGATGGCCGCACGGCGCGAAGCAAAAATTACGGCTCCTCGCTGCAGACCTGCGAGCAGGGAAACGCTCCC
CTCACAGACGCGTTGAATTGTCCCCACGCCGCGCCCCTGTAGAGAAATATAAAAGGTTAGGATTTGCCAC
TGAGGTTCTTCTTTCATATACTTCCTTTTAAAATCTTGCTAGGATACAGTTCTCACATCACATCCGAACA
TAAACAACCATGGG
